Addgene plasmid #34522: KHBD00415
Depositing lab: Bart Deplancke. Depositing organization: Swiss Federal Institute of Technology (EPFL). Publication: Automated protein-DNA interaction screening of Drosophila regulatory elements. Korneel Hens, Jean-Daniel Feuz, Alina Isakova, Antonina Lagovitina, Andreas Massouras, Julien Bryois, Patrick Callaerts, Susan E. Celniker, Bart Deplancke. Nat Methods. 2011 Oct 30;8(12):1065-70. 10.1038/nmeth.1763 PubMed 22037703.
Backbone
  Vector backbone: pDONR221
  Backbone manufacturer: Invitrogen
  Backbone size w/o insert (bp): 2536
  Vector type: Gateway Donor Vector
Growth in bacteria
  Bacterial resistance: Kanamycin, 50 μg/mL
  Growth temperature: 37°C
  Growth strain: DH5alpha
  Copy number: High Copy
Gene/Insert
  Gene/Insert name: CG12659 (alt names: FBgn0040929; CG12659)
  Species: D. melanogaster (fly)
  Insert size (bp): 330
  Entrez Gene: CG12659 (a.k.a. Dmel_CG12659, Dmel\CG12659)
  Cloning method: Gateway Cloning
  Sequencing primers: 5′ M13F; 3′ M13R
Terms and licenses: Academic/Nonprofit Terms; Industry Terms: Not Available to Industry
Depositor comments: Please note that the ORFs in this collection were cloned open-ended (without a stop codon).
How to cite: KHBD00415 was a gift from Bart Deplancke (Addgene plasmid # 34522 ; http://n2t.net/addgene:34522 ; RRID:Addgene_34522)
