[The description below was written by a language model from this plasmid's Addgene catalogue record.]
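Description:
KHBD00415 is a Gateway entry-type clone built in the pDONR221 donor vector backbone, carrying the open reading frame of the Drosophila melanogaster gene CG12659 (FBgn0040929). The insert is small, about 330 bp, in a backbone of roughly 2.5 kb once the donor cassette has been replaced. The plasmid is maintained in E. coli at high copy number and is selected with kanamycin. No feature table accompanies the record, so individual elements such as the origin of replication or the recombination sites are not listed. In general, though, cloning a PCR product into a pDONR vector by Gateway (BP) recombination yields an insert flanked by attL sites. M13 forward and reverse primer sites on either side of the insert are used to verify it by sequencing.

As is usual for a donor or entry vector, the record gives no promoter, tag or reporter, and the plasmid is a shuttle source for the ORF, not an expression construct. The depositor notes that ORFs in this collection were cloned open-ended, without a stop codon. After LR recombination into a destination vector, the coding sequence can therefore read through into a C-terminal fusion partner, and it also remains compatible with N-terminal fusions. The clone belongs to a Drosophila ORF collection associated with work on automated screening of protein–DNA interactions at fly regulatory elements. This suggests its intended use is transfer into destination vectors for such interaction assays. The record does not state the function of the CG12659 product or name the destination vectors used.
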