>Addgene plasmid #34522 | KHBD00415 | depositor partial sequence | sequence record 41089 | KHBD00415 sequence 330 bps
ATGGAACAAAATGCGAAGCCTAAACGCTCCTTTAAGCGTCCGTTTACCTTTCCAAAGAACTGTGTTTACC
GCCCTCTACGTCAGATAAGCAACATGGAGCGTAGCCAGAAGCTGTCCGCCGAACAACCCACCTACTTCAC
GCTCAATGCACCGCCCTCGTTGGTTCCGGCCAAGAAGTACTCGGATATCAGCGGTCTGCCCGCTCCTTAT
GCCGATCCGCACACGAAACTAAGGTTCGCCAGCGCCGACGAGTACGCGTCCATGCAGCACATGCCCTCGG
ACATCGTCAATGGCTACCTCATGGTGCGCGGCTATACCAGCGCCGTGGGA
