>Addgene plasmid #34522 | KHBD00415 | addgene partial sequence | sequence record 42390 | M13-F20 5'-TGTAAAACGACGGCCAGT-3'
GATAGTGACCTGTTTCGTTGCAACAAATTGATGAGCAATGCTTTTTTATAATGCCAACTTTGTACAAAAA
AGTTGGCACCATGGAACAAAATGCGAAGCCTAAACGCTCCTTTAAGCGTCCGTTTACCTTTCCAAAGAAC
TGTGTTTACCGCCCTCTACGTCAGATAAGCAACATGGAGCGTAGCCAGAAGCTGTCCGCCGAACAACCCA
CCTACTTCACGCTCAATGCACCGCCCTCGTTGGTTCCGGCCAAGAAGTACTCGGATATCAGCGGTCTGCC
CGCTCCTTATGCCGATCCGCACACGAAACTAAGGTTCGCCAGCGCCGACGAGTACGCGTCCATGCAGCAC
ATGCCCTCGGACATCGTCAATGGCTACCTCATGGTGCGCGGCTATACCAGCGCCGTGGGATTGCCAACTT
TCTTGTACAAAGTTGGCATTATAAGAAAGCATTGCTTATCAATTTGTTGCAACGAACAGGTCACTATCAG
TCAAAATAAAATCATTATTTGCCATCCAGCTGATATCCCCTATAGTGAGTCGTATTACATGGTCATAGCT
GTTTCCTGGCAGCTCTGGCCCGTGTCTCAAAATCTCTGATGTTACATTGCACAAGATAAAAATATATCAT
CATGAACAATAAAACTGTCTGCTTACATAAACAGTAATACAAGGGGTGTTATGAGCCATATTCAACGGGA
AACGTCGAGGCCGCGATTAAATTCCAACATGGATGCTGATTTATATGGGTATAAATGGGCTCGCGATAAT
GTCGGGCAATCAGGTGCGACAATCTATCGCTTGTATGGGAAGCCCGATGCGCCAGAGTTG
